Addgene plasmid #137865: pPN454
Purpose: Expression of gRNA i1 targeting TCF4 for CRISPRi; U6 promoter
Depositing lab: Lindy Barrett. Depositing organization: Broad Institute. Publication: A multiplexed gRNA piggyBac transposon system facilitates efficient induction of CRISPRi and CRISPRa in human pluripotent stem cells. Hazelbaker DZ, Beccard A, Angelini G, Mazzucato P, Messana A, Lam D, Eggan K, Barrett LE. Sci Rep. 2020 Jan 20;10(1):635. doi: 10.1038/s41598-020-57500-1. PubMed 31959800.
Backbone
  Vector backbone: pGEP179_pX330K
  Vector type: Mammalian Expression, CRISPR
Growth in bacteria
  Bacterial resistance: Kanamycin, 50 μg/mL
  Growth temperature: 30°C
  Growth strain: NEB Stable
  Copy number: High Copy
Gene/Insert
  Gene/Insert name: TCF4
  gRNA/shRNA sequence: TAAACTTGTTCCAAGTTTAG
  Species: H. sapiens (human)
  Entrez Gene: TCF4 (a.k.a. CDG2T, E2-2, FCD2, FECD3, ITF-2, ITF2, PTHS, SEF-2, SEF2, SEF2-1, SEF2-1A, SEF2-1B, SEF2-1D, TCF-4, bHLHb19)
  Promoter: U6
  Cloning method: Restriction Enzyme; 5′ cloning site Unknown (unknown if destroyed)
Terms and licenses: Academic/Nonprofit Terms; Industry Terms: Not Available to Industry
How to cite: pPN454 was a gift from Lindy Barrett (Addgene plasmid # 137865 ; http://n2t.net/addgene:137865 ; RRID:Addgene_137865)
