[The description below was written by a language model from this plasmid's Addgene catalogue record and pLannotate feature annotations shown in this document.]
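Description:
pPN454 is a small (about 3.2 kb) guide RNA expression plasmid built on the pGEP179_pX330K backbone and catalogued as a mammalian expression/CRISPR vector. It carries guide "i1", a spacer directed against human TCF4 and intended for CRISPR interference. The guide is transcribed from the human U6 RNA polymerase III promoter and is fused to the Streptococcus pyogenes Cas9 gRNA scaffold. A second, partial scaffold annotation lies immediately downstream. No Cas9 or dCas9 coding sequence is annotated, so the repressor effector needed for CRISPRi has to be supplied from another construct or cell line.

The U6–gRNA cassette sits between attL1 and attL2 sites, so the plasmid has the layout of a Gateway entry clone and the flanked region could be moved into a destination vector by an LR reaction. The associated publication describes a multiplexed gRNA piggyBac transposon system for human pluripotent stem cells, which fits this arrangement, although the record does not state the destination vector and no transposon repeats are annotated here. Also inside the att-flanked region are pBluescript-type remnants, including a lacZα fragment, T7 and T3 promoters, a partial multiple cloning site and lac promoter/operator elements, plus a short CMV enhancer fragment. These appear to be cloning leftovers rather than functional payload. rrnB T1 and T2 terminators lie upstream of attL1 and insulate the cassette from read-through transcription in bacteria.

In E. coli the plasmid replicates from a high-copy ColE1/pUC-type origin and is selected with kanamycin through the aph(3')-Ia gene. Short RSF and f1 origin fragments are also detected but are too small to be functional.
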