Features (pLannotate 1.2.2; 19 found; start..end, strand, type, name):
      1..46      +  rep_origin     RSF ori (fragment): Plasmids containing the RSF 1030 origin of replication can be propagated in E. coli cells that contain additional plasmids with compatible origins.
    103..189     +  terminator     rrnB T1 terminator: Escherichia coli rrnB; transcription terminator T1 from the E. coli rrnB gene
    281..308     +  terminator     rrnB T2 terminator: transcription terminator T2 from the E. coli rrnB gene
    358..457     +  protein_bind   attL1: mutant version of attL; recombination site for the Gateway® LR reaction LR Clonase™
    497..737     +  promoter       U6 promoter: RNA polymerase III promoter for human U6 snRNA
    767..842     +  misc_RNA       gRNA scaffold: guide RNA scaffold for the Streptococcus pyogenes CRISPR/Cas9 system
    849..892     +  misc_RNA       gRNA scaffold (fragment): guide RNA scaffold for the Streptococcus pyogenes CRISPR/Cas9 system
    938..956     -  rep_origin     f1 ori (fragment): f1 bacteriophage origin of replication; arrow indicates direction of (+) strand synthesis
    961..1116    -  CDS            lacZα (fragment): LacZα fragment of β-galactosidase; lacZ fragment
   1124..1142    +  promoter       T7 promoter: promoter for bacteriophage T7 RNA polymerase
   1151..1174    -  misc_feature   MCS (fragment): pBluescript multiple cloning site
   1190..1208    -  promoter       T3 promoter: promoter for bacteriophage T3 RNA polymerase
   1253..1269    -  protein_bind   lac operator: The lac repressor binds to the lac operator to inhibit transcription in E. coli. This inhibition can be relieved by adding lactose or isopropyl-β-D-thiogalactopyranoside (IPTG). lac repressor encoded by lacI
   1277..1307    -  promoter       lac promoter: promoter for the E. coli lac operon
   1322..1343    -  protein_bind   CAP binding site: CAP binding activates transcription in the presence of cAMP. E. coli catabolite activator protein
   1396..1423    +  enhancer       CMV enhancer (fragment): human cytomegalovirus immediate early enhancer; contains an 18-bp deletion relative to the standard CMV enhancer
   1430..1529    -  protein_bind   attL2: mutant version of attL; recombination site for the Gateway® LR reaction LR Clonase™
   1652..2461    +  CDS            KanR: aminoglycoside phosphotransferase; aph(3')-Ia; confers resistance to kanamycin in bacteria or G418 (Geneticin®) in eukaryotes
   2551..3139    +  rep_origin     ori: high-copy-number ColE1/pMB1/pBR322/pUC origin of replication
>Addgene plasmid #137865 | pPN454 | addgene full sequence | sequence record 271416 | Addgene NGS Result
CTTTCCTGCGTTATCCCCTGATTCTGTGGATAACCGTATTACCGCTAGCATGGATCTCGGGGACGTCTAA
CTACTAAGCGAGAGTAGGGAACTGCCAGGCATCAAATAAAACGAAAGGCTCAGTCGGAGGACTGGGCCTT
TCGTTTTATCTGTTGTTTGTCGGTGAACGCTCTCCTGAGTAGGACAAATCCGCCGGGAGCGGATTTGAAC
GTTGTGAAGCAACGGCCCGGAGGGTGGCGGGCAGGACGCCCGCCATAAACTGCCAGGCATCAAACTAAGC
AGAAGGCCATCCTGACGGATGGCCTTTTTGCGTTTCTACAAACTCTTCCTGTTAGTTAGTTACTTAAGCT
CGGGCCCCAAATAATGATTTTATTTTGACTGATAGTGACCTGTTCGTTGCAACAAATTGATAAGCAATGC
TTTTTTATAATGCCAACTTTGTACAAAAAAGCAGGCTTTAAAGGAACCGCCTTTTGCTGGCCTTTTGCTC
ACATGTGAGGGCCTATTTCCCATGATTCCTTCATATTTGCATATACGATACAAGGCTGTTAGAGAGATAA
TTGGAATTAATTTGACTGTAAACACAAAGATATTAGTACAAAATACGTGACGTAGAAAGTAATAATTTCT
TGGGTAGTTTGCAGTTTTAAAATTATGTTTTAAAATGGACTATCATATGCTTACCGTAACTTGAAAGTAT
TTCGATTTCTTGGCTTTATATATCTTGTGGAAAGGACGAAACACCGTAAACTTGTTCCAAGTTTAGGTTT
TAGAGCTAGAAATAGCAAGTTAAAATAAGGCTAGTCCGTTATCAACTTGAAAAAGTGGCACCGAGTCGGT
GCTTTTTTGTTTTAGAGCTAGAAATAGCAAGTTAAAATAAGGCTAGTCCGTTTTTAGCGCGTGCGCCAAT
TCTGCAGACAAATGGCTCTAGAGACCGGCGCCGCTACAGGGCGCGTCCCATTCGCCATTCAGGCTGCGCA
ACTGTTGGGAAGGGCGATCGGTGCGGGCCTCTTCGCTATTACGCCAGCTGGCGAAAGGGGGATGTGCTGC
AAGGCGATTAAGTTGGGTAACGCCAGGGTTTTCCCAGTCACGACGTTGTAAAACGACGGCCAGTGAGCGC
GCGTAATACGACTCACTATAGGGCGAATTGGGTACCGGGCCCCCCCTCGAGGTCCTCCAGCTTTTGTTCC
CTTTAGTGAGGGTTAATTGCGCGCTTGGCGTAATCATGGTCATAGCTGTTTCCTGTGTGAAATTGTTATC
CGCTCACAATTCCACACAACATACGAGCCGGAAGCATAAAGTGTAAAGCCTGGGGTGCCTAATGAGTGAG
CTAACTCACATTAATTGCGTTGCGCTCACTGCCCGCTTTCCACCGGTGGTCTCTCTAGAGGTACCCGTTA
CATAACTTACGGTAAATGGCCCGATCTAGACCCAGCTTTCTTGTACAAAGTTGGCATTATAAGAAAGCAT
TGCTTATCAATTTGTTGCAACGAACAGGTCACTATCAGTCAAAATAAAATCATTATTTGCCATCCAGCTG
CAGCTCTGGCCCGTGTCTCAAAATCTCTGATGTTACATTGCACAAGATAAAAATATATCATCATGAACAA
TAAAACTGTCTGCTTACATAAACAGTAATACAAGGGGTGTTATGAGCCATATTCAACGGGAAACGTCGAG
GCCGCGATTAAATTCCAACATGGATGCTGATTTATATGGGTATAAATGGGCTCGCGATAATGTCGGGCAA
TCAGGTGCGACAATCTATCGCTTGTATGGGAAGCCCGATGCGCCAGAGTTGTTTCTGAAACATGGCAAAG
GTAGCGTTGCCAATGATGTTACAGATGAGATGGTCAGACTAAACTGGCTGACGGAATTTATGCCTCTTCC
GACCATCAAGCATTTTATCCGTACTCCTGATGATGCATGGTTACTCACCACTGCGATCCCCGGAAAAACA
GCATTCCAGGTATTAGAAGAATATCCTGATTCAGGTGAAAATATTGTTGATGCGCTGGCAGTGTCCCTGC
GCCGGTTGCATTCGATTCCTGTTTGTAATTGTCCTTTTAACAGCGATCGCGTATTTCGTCTCGCTCAGGC
GCAATCACGAATGAATAACGGTTTGGTTGATGCGAGTGATTTTGATGACGAGCGTAATGGCTGGCCTGTT
GAACAAGTCTGGAAAGAAATGCATAAACTTTTGCCATTCTCACCGGATTCAGTCGTCACTCATGGTGATT
TCTCACTTGATAACCTTATTTTTGACGAGGGGAAATTAATAGGTTGTATTGATGTTGGACGAGTCGGAAT
CGCAGACCGATACCAGGATCTTGCCATCCTATGGAACTGCCTCGGTGAGTTTTCTCCTTCATTACAGAAA
CGGCTTTTTCAAAAATATGGTATTGATAATCCTGATATGAATAAATTGCAGTTTCATTTGATGCTCGATG
AGTTTTTCTAATCAGAATTGGTTAATTGGTTGTAACATTATTCAGATTGGGCCCCGTTCCACTGAGCGTC
AGACCCCGTAGAAAAGATCAAAGGATCTTCTTGAGATCCTTTTTTTCTGCGCGTAATCTGCTGCTTGCAA
ACAAAAAAACCACCGCTACCAGCGGTGGTTTGTTTGCCGGATCAAGAGCTACCAACTCTTTTTCCGAAGG
TAACTGGCTTCAGCAGAGCGCAGATACCAAATACTGTTCTTCTAGTGTAGCCGTAGTTAGGCCACCACTT
CAAGAACTCTGTAGCACCGCCTACATACCTCGCTCTGCTAATCCTGTTACCAGTGGCTGCTGCCAGTGGC
GATAAGTCGTGTCTTACCGGGTTGGACTCAAGACGATAGTTACCGGATAAGGCGCAGCGGTCGGGCTGAA
CGGGGGGTTCGTGCACACAGCCCAGCTTGGAGCGAACGACCTACACCGAACTGAGATACCTACAGCGTGA
GCTATGAGAAAGCGCCACGCTTCCCGAAGGGAGAAAGGCGGACAGGTATCCGGTAAGCGGCAGGGTCGGA
ACAGGAGAGCGCACGAGGGAGCTTCCAGGGGGAAACGCCTGGTATCTTTATAGTCCTGTCGGGTTTCGCC
ACCTCTGACTTGAGCGTCGATTTTTGTGATGCTCGTCAGGGGGGCGGAGCCTATGGAAAAACGCCAGCAA
CGCGGCCTTTTTACGGTTCCTGGCCTTTTGCTGGCCTTTTGCTCACATGGT
